Addgene plasmid #185683: pPW3761 : CMVd3-HsIRE1(WLLI-GSGS)[359-362]-HaloTag
Purpose: Low-level transient expression of IF2 mutant HsIRE1 with a C-terminal HaloTag.
Depositing lab: Peter Walter. Publication: Endoplasmic reticulum stress activates human IRE1alpha through reversible assembly of inactive dimers into small oligomers. Belyy V, Zuazo-Gaztelu I, Alamban A, Ashkenazi A, Walter P. Elife. 2022 Jun 22;11:e74342. doi: 10.7554/eLife.74342. PubMed 35730415.
Backbone
  Vector backbone: pCMVd3
  Vector type: Mammalian Expression
Growth in bacteria
  Bacterial resistance: Kanamycin, 50 μg/mL
  Growth temperature: 37°C
  Growth strain: DH5alpha
  Copy number: High Copy
Gene/Insert
  Gene/Insert name: ERN1 (alt name: IRE1alpha(WLLI-GSGS[359-362])-HaloTag)
  Species: H. sapiens (human), Synthetic
  Mutation: (WLLI-GSGS)[359-362]
  Entrez Gene: ERN1 (a.k.a. IRE1, IRE1P, IRE1a, hIRE1p)
  Tag / fusion protein: HaloTag (C terminal on insert)
  Cloning method: Gibson Cloning
Terms and licenses: Academic/Nonprofit Terms; Industry Terms: Not Available to Industry
How to cite: pPW3761 : CMVd3-HsIRE1(WLLI-GSGS)[359-362]-HaloTag was a gift from Peter Walter (Addgene plasmid # 185683 ; http://n2t.net/addgene:185683 ; RRID:Addgene_185683)
