[The description below was written by a language model from this plasmid's Addgene catalogue record and pLannotate feature annotations shown in this document.]
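Description:
pPW3761 is a 7,279 nt mammalian expression plasmid built on the pCMVd3 backbone for low-level transient expression of a mutant form of human IRE1alpha (ERN1) carrying a C-terminal HaloTag. Transcription is driven by the CMVd3 promoter, a heavily truncated version of the human cytomegalovirus immediate early promoter that retains only a short piece of the enhancer and gives strongly reduced output compared with full-length CMV. This is useful when the tagged protein needs to be kept at modest levels rather than overexpressed. The ERN1 coding sequence is followed by the HaloTag, a modified bacterial dehalogenase that bonds covalently to chloroalkane ligands and so allows labelling with synthetic dyes. An SV40 polyadenylation signal terminates the transcript. The insert was assembled by Gibson cloning.

The defining feature is the substitution of residues 359-362 from WLLI to GSGS, which the record describes as an "IF2" mutant of IRE1. The record does not explain the term further, but the associated study concerns the assembly of inactive IRE1alpha dimers into small oligomers during endoplasmic reticulum stress, so the construct presumably serves as an interface-disrupting comparison to the wild-type HaloTag fusion in labelling or imaging experiments.

For propagation, the plasmid carries a high-copy ColE1/pUC-type origin and an f1 origin. A single NeoR/KanR cassette (Tn5 aminoglycoside phosphotransferase) lies downstream of both a bacterial bla promoter and the SV40 early promoter and ends with an HSV TK polyadenylation signal. It confers kanamycin resistance in E. coli and could allow G418 selection in mammalian cells. The short annotated fragments (RSF ori, large T antigen, ble, bGH polyA) appear to be backbone remnants or partial matches rather than functional elements.
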