Features (pLannotate 1.2.2; 15 found; start..end, strand, type, name):
      1..31      +  rep_origin     RSF ori (fragment): Plasmids containing the RSF 1030 origin of replication can be propagated in E. coli cells that contain additional plasmids with compatible origins.
     39..98      +  enhancer       CMV enhancer (fragment): human cytomegalovirus immediate early enhancer
     99..143     +  promoter       CMVd3 promoter: truncated human cytomegalovirus (CMV) immediate early promoter that yields strongly reduced expression relative to the full-length promoter
    188..3118    +  CDS            ERN1: ERN1_HUMAN - Also known as IRE1 From Homo sapiens (Human).
   3155..4045    +  CDS            HaloTag®: modified bacterial dehalogenase that forms covalent bonds with chloroalkane derivatives
   4070..4154    +  CDS            large T antigen (fragment): large T antigen from SV40 (simian virus 40)
   4177..4298    +  polyA_signal   SV40 poly(A) signal: SV40 polyadenylation signal
   4332..4760    -  rep_origin     f1 ori (sequence partly withheld): f1 bacteriophage origin of replication; arrow indicates direction of (+) strand synthesis
   4787..4891    +  promoter       AmpR promoter: bla
   4960..5170    +  promoter       SV40 promoter: SV40 early promoter
   5213..6007    +  CDS            NeoR/KanR: aminoglycoside phosphotransferase from Tn5; aph(3')-II (or nptII); confers resistance to neomycin, kanamycin, and G418 (Geneticin®)
   6028..6180    +  CDS            ble (fragment): BLE_KLEPN - Experimental evidence at protein level: Swiss-Prot protein existence level 1. Binding protein with a strong affinity to the bleomycin family of antibiotics. Binds to CL990; an antimitotic-antibiotic compound. From Klebsiella pneumoniae.
   6239..6286    +  polyA_signal   HSV TK poly(A) signal: herpes simplex virus thymidine kinase polyadenylation signal (Cole and Stacy, 1985)
   6377..6393    -  polyA_signal   bGH poly(A) signal (fragment): bovine growth hormone polyadenylation signal
   6615..7203    +  rep_origin     ori: high-copy-number ColE1/pMB1/pBR322/pUC origin of replication
>Addgene plasmid #185683 | pPW3761 : CMVd3-HsIRE1(WLLI-GSGS)[359-362]-HaloTag | addgene full sequence | sequence record 366421 | Addgene NGS Result
CCCCTGATTCTGTGGATAACCGTATTACCGCCATGCATTAGTTATTAATAGTAATCAATTACGGGGTCAT
TAGTTCATAGCCCATATATGGAGTTCCGATGGGCGGTAGGCGTGTACGGTGGGAGGTCTATATAAGCAGA
GCTGGTTTAGTGAACCGTCAGATCCGCTAGCGCTACCGGTCGCCACCATGCCGGCCCGGCGGCTGCTGCT
GCTGCTGACGCTGCTGCTGCCCGGCCTCGGGATTTTTGGAAGTACCAGCACAGTGACGCTTCCTGAAACC
TTGTTGTTTGTGTCAACGCTGGATGGAAGTTTGCATGCTGTCAGCAAGAGGACAGGCTCAATCAAATGGA
CTTTAAAAGAAGATCCAGTCCTGCAGGTCCCAACACATGTGGAAGAGCCTGCCTTTCTCCCAGATCCTAA
TGATGGCAGCCTGTATACGCTTGGAAGCAAGAATAATGAAGGCCTGACGAAACTTCCTTTTACCATCCCA
GAATTGGTGCAGGCATCCCCATGCCGAAGTTCAGATGGAATCCTCTACATGGGTAAAAAGCAGGACATCT
GGTATGTTATTGACCTCCTGACCGGAGAGAAGCAGCAGACTTTGTCATCGGCCTTTGCAGATAGTCTCTG
CCCATCAACCTCTCTTCTGTATCTTGGGCGAACAGAATACACCATCACCATGTACGACACCAAAACCCGA
GAGCTCCGGTGGAATGCCACCTACTTTGACTATGCGGCCTCACTGCCTGAGGACGACGTGGACTACAAGA
TGTCCCACTTTGTGTCCAATGGTGATGGGCTGGTGGTGACTGTGGACAGTGAATCTGGGGACGTCCTGTG
GATCCAAAACTACGCCTCCCCTGTGGTGGCCTTTTATGTCTGGCAGCGGGAGGGTCTGAGGAAGGTGATG
CACATCAATGTCGCTGTGGAGACCCTGCGCTATCTGACCTTCATGTCTGGGGAGGTGGGGCGCATCACAA
AGTGGAAGTACCCGTTCCCCAAGGAGACAGAGGCCAAGAGCAAGCTGACGCCCACTCTGTATGTTGGGAA
ATACTCTACCAGCCTCTATGCCTCTCCCTCAATGGTACACGAGGGGGTTGCTGTCGTGCCCCGCGGCAGC
ACACTTCCTTTGCTGGAAGGGCCCCAGACTGATGGCGTCACCATCGGGGACAAGGGGGAGTGTGTGATCA
CGCCCAGCACGGACGTCAAGTTTGATCCCGGACTCAAAAGCAAGAACAAGCTCAACTACTTGAGGAATTA
CGGCTCTGGCTCTGGACACCATGAAACCCCACTGTCTGCGTCTACCAAGATGCTGGAGAGATTTCCCAAC
AATCTACCCAAACATCGGGAAAATGTGATTCCTGCTGATTCAGAGAAAAAGAGCTTTGAGGAAGTTATCA
ACCTGGTTGACCAGACTTCAGAAAACGCACCTACCACCGTGTCTCGGGATGTGGAGGAGAAGCCCGCCCA
TGCCCCTGCCCGGCCCGAGGCCCCCGTGGACTCCATGCTTAAGGACATGGCTACCATCATCCTGAGCACC
TTCCTGCTGATTGGCTGGGTGGCCTTCATCATCACCTATCCCCTGAGCATGCATCAGCAGCAGCAGCTCC
AGCACCAGCAGTTCCAGAAGGAACTGGAGAAGATCCAGCTCCTGCAGCAGCAGCAGCAGCAGCTGCCCTT
CCACCCACCTGGAGACACGGCTCAGGACGGCGAGCTCCTGGACACGTCTGGCCCGTACTCAGAGAGCTCG
GGCACCAGCAGCCCCAGCACGTCCCCCAGGGCCTCCAACCACTCGCTCTGCTCCGGCAGCTCTGCCTCCA
AGGCTGGCAGCAGCCCCTCCCTGGAACAAGACGATGGAGATGAGGAAACCAGCGTGGTGATAGTTGGGAA
AATTTCCTTCTGTCCCAAGGATGTCCTGGGCCATGGAGCTGAGGGCACAATTGTGTACCGGGGCATGTTT
GACAACCGCGACGTGGCCGTGAAGAGGATCCTCCCCGAGTGTTTTAGCTTCGCAGACCGTGAGGTCCAGC
TGTTGCGAGAATCGGATGAGCACCCGAACGTGATCCGCTACTTCTGCACGGAGAAGGACCGGCAATTCCA
GTACATTGCCATCGAGCTGTGTGCAGCCACCCTGCAAGAGTATGTGGAGCAGAAGGACTTTGCGCATCTC
GGCCTGGAGCCCATCACCTTGCTGCAGCAGACCACCTCGGGCCTGGCCCACCTCCACTCCCTCAACATCG
TTCACAGAGACCTAAAGCCACACAACATCCTCATATCCATGCCCAATGCACACGGCAAGATCAAGGCCAT
GATCTCCGACTTTGGCCTCTGCAAGAAGCTGGCAGTGGGCAGACACAGTTTCAGCCGCCGATCTGGGGTG
CCTGGCACAGAAGGCTGGATCGCTCCAGAGATGCTGAGCGAAGACTGTAAGGAGAACCCTACCTACACGG
TGGACATCTTTTCTGCAGGCTGCGTCTTTTACTACGTAATCTCTGAGGGCAGCCACCCTTTTGGCAAGTC
CCTGCAGCGGCAGGCCAACATCCTCCTGGGTGCCTGCAGCCTTGACTGCTTGCACCCAGAGAAGCACGAA
GACGTCATTGCACGTGAATTGATAGAGAAGATGATTGCGATGGATCCTCAGAAACGCCCCTCAGCGAAGC
ACGTGCTCAAACACCCGTTCTTCTGGAGCCTAGAGAAGCAGCTCCAGTTCTTCCAGGACGTGAGCGACAG
AATAGAAAAGGAATCCCTGGATGGCCCGATCGTGAAGCAGTTAGAGAGAGGCGGGAGAGCCGTGGTGAAG
ATGGACTGGCGGGAGAACATCACTGTCCCCCTCCAGACAGACCTGCGTAAATTCAGGACCTATAAAGGTG
GTTCTGTCAGAGATCTCCTCCGAGCCATGAGAAATAAGAAGCACCACTACCGGGAGCTGCCTGCAGAGGT
GCGGGAGACGCTGGGGTCCCTCCCCGACGACTTCGTGTGCTACTTCACGTCTCGCTTCCCCCACCTCCTC
GCACACACCTACCGGGCCATGGAGCTGTGCAGCCACGAGAGACTCTTCCAGCCCTACTACTTCCACGAGC
CCCCAGAGCCCCAGCCCCCAGTGACTCCAGACGCCCTCGGTGGAGGCGGTAGCGGAGGAGGTGGCTCTGT
CGACATGGCAGAAATCGGTACTGGCTTTCCATTCGACCCCCATTATGTGGAAGTCCTGGGCGAGCGCATG
CACTACGTCGATGTTGGTCCGCGCGATGGCACCCCTGTGCTGTTCCTGCACGGTAACCCGACCTCCTCCT
ACGTGTGGCGCAACATCATCCCGCATGTTGCACCGACCCATCGCTGCATTGCTCCAGACCTGATCGGTAT
GGGCAAATCCGACAAACCAGACCTGGGTTATTTCTTCGACGACCACGTCCGCTTCATGGATGCCTTCATC
GAAGCCCTGGGTCTGGAAGAGGTCGTCCTGGTCATTCACGACTGGGGCTCCGCTCTGGGTTTCCACTGGG
CCAAGCGCAATCCAGAGCGCGTCAAAGGTATTGCATTTATGGAGTTCATCCGCCCTATCCCGACCTGGGA
CGAATGGCCAGAATTTGCCCGCGAGACCTTCCAGGCCTTCCGCACCACCGACGTCGGCCGCAAGCTGATC
ATCGATCAGAACGTTTTTATCGAGGGTACGCTGCCGATGGGTGTCGTCCGCCCGCTGACTGAAGTCGAGA
TGGACCATTACCGCGAGCCGTTCCTGAATCCTGTTGACCGCGAGCCACTGTGGCGCTTCCCAAACGAGCT
GCCAATCGCCGGTGAGCCAGCGAACATCGTCGCGCTGGTCGAAGAATACATGGACTGGCTGCACCAGTCC
CCTGTCCCGAAGCTGCTGTTCTGGGGCACCCCAGGCGTTCTGATCCCACCGGCCGAAGCCGCTCGCCTGG
CCAAAAGCCTGCCTAACTGCAAGGCTGTGGACATCGGCCCGGGTCTGAATCTGCTGCAAGAAGACAACCC
GGACCTGATCGGCAGCGAGATCGCGCGCTGGCTGTCGACGCTCGAGATTTCCGGCTAAGATCCACCGGAT
CTAGATAACTGATCATAATCAGCCATACCACATTTGTAGAGGTTTTACTTGCTTTAAAAAACCTCCCACA
CCTCCCCCTGAACCTGAAACATAAAATGAATGCAATTGTTGTTGTTAACTTGTTTATTGCAGCTTATAAT
GGTTACAAATAAAGCAATAGCATCACAAATTTCACAAATAAAGCATTTTTTTCACTGCATTCTAGTTGTG
GTTTGTCCAAACTCATCAATGTATCTTAACGCGTAAATTGTAAGCGTTAATATTTTGTTAAAATTCGCGT
TAAATTTTTGTTAAATCAGCTCATTTTTTAACCAATAGGCCGAAATCGGCAAAATCCCTTATAAATCAAA
AGAATAGACCGAGATAGGGT
[37 nt withheld, positions 4431-4467]
AAAGAACGTGGACTCCAACGTCAAAGG
[49 nt withheld, positions 4495-4543]
T
[91 nt withheld, positions 4545-4635]
G
[124 nt withheld, positions 4637-4760]
CAGGTGGCACTTTTCGGGGAAATGTGCGCGGAACCCCTATTTGTTTATTTTTCTAAATACATTCAAATAT
GTATCCGCTCATGAGACAATAACCCTGATAAATGCTTCAATAATATTGAAAAAGGAAGAGTCCTGAGGCG
GAAAGAACCAGCTGTGGAATGTGTGTCAGTTAGGGTGTGGAAAGTCCCCAGGCTCCCCAGCAGGCAGAAG
TATGCAAAGCATGCATCTCAATTAGTCAGCAACCATAGTCCCGCCCCTAACTCCGCCCATCCCGCCCCTA
ACTCCGCCCAGTTCCGCCCATTCTCCGCCCCATGGCTGACTAATTTTTTTTATTTATGCAGAGGCCGAGG
CCGCCTCGGCCTCTGAGCTATTCCAGAAGTAGTGAGGAGGCTTTTTTGGAGGCCTAGGCTTTTGCAAAGA
TCGATCAAGAGACAGGATGAGGATCGTTTCGCATGATTGAACAAGATGGATTGCACGCAGGTTCTCCGGC
CGCTTGGGTGGAGAGGCTATTCGGCTATGACTGGGCACAACAGACAATCGGCTGCTCTGATGCCGCCGTG
TTCCGGCTGTCAGCGCAGGGGCGCCCGGTTCTTTTTGTCAAGACCGACCTGTCCGGTGCCCTGAATGAAC
TGCAAGACGAGGCAGCGCGGCTATCGTGGCTGGCCACGACGGGCGTTCCTTGCGCAGCTGTGCTCGACGT
TGTCACTGAAGCGGGAAGGGACTGGCTGCTATTGGGCGAAGTGCCGGGGCAGGATCTCCTGTCATCTCAC
CTTGCTCCTGCCGAGAAAGTATCCATCATGGCTGATGCAATGCGGCGGCTGCATACGCTTGATCCGGCTA
CCTGCCCATTCGACCACCAAGCGAAACATCGCATCGAGCGAGCACGTACTCGGATGGAAGCCGGTCTTGT
CGATCAGGATGATCTGGACGAAGAGCATCAGGGGCTCGCGCCAGCCGAACTGTTCGCCAGGCTCAAGGCG
AGCATGCCCGACGGCGAGGATCTCGTCGTGACCCATGGCGATGCCTGCTTGCCGAATATCATGGTGGAAA
ATGGCCGCTTTTCTGGATTCATCGACTGTGGCCGGCTGGGTGTGGCGGACCGCTATCAGGACATAGCGTT
GGCTACCCGTGATATTGCTGAAGAGCTTGGCGGCGAATGGGCTGACCGCTTCCTCGTGCTTTACGGTATC
GCCGCTCCCGATTCGCAGCGCATCGCCTTCTATCGCCTTCTTGACGAGTTCTTCTGAGCGGGACTCTGGG
GTTCGAAATGACCGACCAAGCGACGCCCAACCTGCCATCACGAGATTTCGATTCCACCGCCGCCTTCTAT
GAAAGGTTGGGCTTCGGAATCGTTTTCCGGGACGCCGGCTGGATGATCCTCCAGCGCGGGGATCTCATGC
TGGAGTTCTTCGCCCACCCTAGGGGGAGGCTAACTGAAACACGGAAGGAGACAATACCGGAAGGAACCCG
CGCTATGACGGCAATAAAAAGACAGAATAAAACGCACGGTGTTGGGTCGTTTGTTCATAAACGCGGGGTT
CGGTCCCAGGGCTGGCACTCTGTCGATACCCCACCGAGACCCCATTGGGGCCAATACGCCCGCGTTTCTT
CCTTTTCCCCACCCCACCCCCCAAGTTCGGGTGAAGGCCCAGGGCTCGCAGCCAACGTCGGGGCGGCAGG
CCCTGCCATAGCCTCAGGTTACTCATATATACTTTAGATTGATTTAAAACTTCATTTTTAATTTAAAAGG
ATCTAGGTGAAGATCCTTTTTGATAATCTCATGACCAAAATCCCTTAACGTGAGTTTTCGTTCCACTGAG
CGTCAGACCCCGTAGAAAAGATCAAAGGATCTTCTTGAGATCCTTTTTTTCTGCGCGTAATCTGCTGCTT
GCAAACAAAAAAACCACCGCTACCAGCGGTGGTTTGTTTGCCGGATCAAGAGCTACCAACTCTTTTTCCG
AAGGTAACTGGCTTCAGCAGAGCGCAGATACCAAATACTGTTCTTCTAGTGTAGCCGTAGTTAGGCCACC
ACTTCAAGAACTCTGTAGCACCGCCTACATACCTCGCTCTGCTAATCCTGTTACCAGTGGCTGCTGCCAG
TGGCGATAAGTCGTGTCTTACCGGGTTGGACTCAAGACGATAGTTACCGGATAAGGCGCAGCGGTCGGGC
TGAACGGGGGGTTCGTGCACACAGCCCAGCTTGGAGCGAACGACCTACACCGAACTGAGATACCTACAGC
GTGAGCTATGAGAAAGCGCCACGCTTCCCGAAGGGAGAAAGGCGGACAGGTATCCGGTAAGCGGCAGGGT
CGGAACAGGAGAGCGCACGAGGGAGCTTCCAGGGGGAAACGCCTGGTATCTTTATAGTCCTGTCGGGTTT
CGCCACCTCTGACTTGAGCGTCGATTTTTGTGATGCTCGTCAGGGGGGCGGAGCCTATGGAAAAACGCCA
GCAACGCGGCCTTTTTACGGTTCCTGGCCTTTTGCTGGCCTTTTGCTCACATGTTCTTTCCTGCGTTAT
